>Addgene plasmid #45529 | pCAGGS-rat PKA-RIIbeta | depositor full sequence | sequence record 63625 | pCAGGS-rat PKA-RIIbeta sequence 7201 bps
GTCGACATTGATTATTGACTAGTTATTAATAGTAATCAATTACGGGGTCATTAGTTCATAGCCCATATAT
GGAGTTCCGCGTTACATAACTTACGGTAAATGGCCCGCCTGGCTGACCGCCCAACGACCCCCGCCCATTG
ACGTCAATAATGACGTATGTTCCCATAGTAACGCCAATAGGGACTTTCCATTGACGTCAATGGGTGGACT
ATTTACGGTAAACTGCCCACTTGGCAGTACATCAAGTGTATCATATGCCAAGTACGCCCCCTATTGACGT
CAATGACGGTAAATGGCCCGCCTGGCATTATGCCCAGTACATGACCTTATGGGACTTTCCTACTTGGCAG
TACATCTACGTATTAGTCATCGCTATTACCATGGGTCGAGGTGAGCCCCACGTTCTGCTTCACTCTCCCC
ATCTCCCCCCCCTCCCCACCCCCAATTTTGTATTTATTTATTTTTTAATTATTTTGTGCAGCGATGGGGG
CGGGGGGGGGGGGGGCGCGCGCCAGGCGGGGCGGGGCGGGGGCGAGGGCGGGGCGGGGCGAGGCGGAGAG
GTGCGGCGGCAGCCAATCAGAGCGGCGCGCTCCGAAAGTTTCCTTTTATGGCGAGGCGGCGGCGGCGGCG
GCCCTATAAAAAGCGAAGCGCGCGGCGGGCGGGAGTCGCTGCGTTGCCTTCGCCCCGTGCCCCGCTCCGC
GCCGCCTCGCGCCGCCCGCCCCGGCTCTGACTGACCGCGTTACTCCCACAGGTGAGCGGGCGGGACGGCC
CTTCTCCTCCGGGCTGTAATTAGCGCTTGGTTTAATGACGGCTCGTTTCTTTTCTGTGGCTGCGTGAAAG
CCTTAAAGGGCTCCGGGAGGGCCCTTTGTGCGGGGGGGAGCGGCTCGGGGGGTGCGTGCGTGTGTGTGTG
CGTGGGGAGCGCCGCGTGCGGCCCGCGCTGCCCGGCGGCTGTGAGCGCTGCGGGCGCGGCGCGGGGCTTT
GTGCGCTCCGCGTGTGCGCGAGGGGAGCGCGGCCGGGGGCGGTGCCCCGCGGTGCGGGGGGGCTGCGAGG
GGAACAAAGGCTGCGTGCGGGGTGTGTGCGTGGGGGGGTGAGCAGGGGGTGTGGGCGCGGCGGTCGGGCT
GTAACCCCCCCCTGCACCCCCCTCCCCGAGTTGCTGAGCACGGCCCGGCTTCGGGTGCGGGGCTCCGTGC
GGGGCGTGGCGCGGGGCTCGCCGTGCCGGGCGGGGGGTGGCGGCAGGTGGGGGTGCCGGGCGGGGCGGGG
CCGCCTCGGGCCGGGGAGGGCTCGGGGGAGGGGCGCGGCGGCCCCGGAGCGCCGGCGGCTGTCGAGGCGC
GGCGAGCCGCAGCCATTGCCTTTTATGGTAATCGTGCGAGAGGGCGCAGGGACTTCCTTTGTCCCAAATC
TGTGCGGAGCCGAAATCTGGGAGGCGCCGCCGCACCCCCTCTAGCGGGCGCGGGGCGAAGCGGTGCGGCG
CCGGCAGGAAGGAAATGGGCGGGGAGGGCCTTCGTGCGTCGCCGCGCCGCCGTCCCCTTCTCCCTCTCCA
GCCTCGGGGCTGTCCGCGGGGGGACGGCTGCCTTCGGGGGGGACGGGGCAGGGCGGGGTTCGGCTTCTGG
CGTGTGACCGGCGGCTCTAGAGCCTCTGCTAACCATGTTCATGCCTTCTTCTTTTTCCTACAGCTCCTGG
GCAACGTGCTGGTTATTGTGCTGTCTCATCATTTTGGCAAAGAATTCGGTACCGCGGGCCCAATTCGTCG
CCACCATGAGCATCGAGATCCCCGCGGGGCTCACGGAGCTGCTGCAGGGCTTCACGGTGGAGGTGCTGAG
GCACCAGCCCGCCGACCTGCTGGAGTTCGCGCTGCAGCACTTCACGCGGCTGCAGCAGGAGAACGAGCGC
AAGGGCGCCGCGCGCTTCGGCCATGAGGGCAGGACCTGGGGGGACGCGGGCGCAGCCGCCGGGGGCGGAA
CCCCCAGTAAGGGTGTCAACTTCGCGGAGGAGCCCATGCGCTCCGATTCCGAGAACGGCGAAGAGGAGGA
GGCCGCGGAAGCAGGGGCGTTCAACGCTCCAGTTATAAACCGGTTCACAAGGCGTGCCTCGGTATGTGCA
GAAGCTTATAATCCTGATGAAGAAGAAGATGATGCAGAGTCCAGGATAATACATCCCAAAACTGACGATC
AAAGAAACAGATTGCAAGAAGCCTGCAAAGACATCCTGCTGTTTAAGAACCTGGATCCAGAACAGATGTC
TCAAGTATTAGATGCCATGTTTGAAAAATTGGTCAAAGAAGGGGAACACGTAATCGATCAAGGTGATGAT
GGTGACAACTTTTACGTCATCGACAGAGGAACATTTGATATTTATGTAAAATGTGATGGCGTTGGAAGAT
GCGTTGGTAACTATGACAATCGTGGGAGTTTTGGAGAACTGGCCTTAATGTACAATACACCCAGAGCAGC
TACAATCACTGCTACCTCTCCTGGTGCTCTGTGGGGTTTGGACAGGGTGACCTTCAGGAGAATAATAGTA
AAAAACAATGCCAAAAAGAGGAAGATGTACGAGAGCTTTATTGAGTCACTGCCATTCCTCAAGTCTCTGG
AGGTTTCTGAACGCCTGAAGGTGGTAGATGTGATTGGCACCAAAGTTTACAACGATGGAGAACAGATCAT
TGCTCAGGGAGACTCGGCGGATTCGTTCTTCATTGTAGAATCTGGAGAAGTGAGAATTACTATGAAGAGA
AAGGGTAAATCAGACATCGAAGAGAACGGTGCTGTGGAAATCGCTCGGTGTCTCCGGGGACAGTATTTTG
GAGAGCTTGCCCTGGTCACTAACAAGCCAAGAGCAGCATCTGCACACGCCATTGGGACTGTCAAATGCTT
AGCCATGGATGTGCAAGCATTTGAGAGGCTTCTGGGACCTTGCATGGAAATTATGAAGAGGAATATCGCC
ACCTATGAGGAGCAATTAGTTGCACTGTTTGGGACAAACATGGATATTGTTGAGCCCACTGCATAAGCGG
CCGGGATCCACCGGAAGCCACCTGCATGCGGCCGCATGATCAGCTGGATGCATCGATCACGCGTACCGGT
GCTCGAGGTACCGATGAATAGCTAAGGTCGACCGAGGCCGCAGGTAAGTATCAAGGTTACAAGACAGGTT
TAAGGAGACCACATAGAAACTGGGCTTGTCGAGACAGAGAAGACTCTTGCGTTTCTGATAGGCACCTATT
GGTCTTACTGACATCCACTTTGCCTTTCTCTCCACAGGTGTCGACAATCAACCTCTGGATTACAAAATTT
GTGAAAGATTGACTGGTATTCTTAACTATGTTGCTCCTTTTACGCTATGTGGATACGCTGCTTTAATGCC
TTTGTATCATGCTATTGCTTCCCGTATGGCTTTCATTTTCTCCTCCTTGTATAAATCCTGGTTGCTGTCT
CTTTATGAGGAGTTGTGGCCCGTTGTCAGGCAACGTGGCGTGGTGTGCACTGTGTTTGCTGACGCAACCC
CCACTGGTTGGGGCATTGCCACCACCTGTCAGCTCCTTTCCGGGACTTTCGCTTTCCCCCTCCCTATTGC
CACGGCGGAACTCATCGCCGCCTGCCTTGCCCGCTGCTGGACAGGGGCTCGGCTGTTGGGCACTGACAAT
TCCGTGGTGTTGTCGGGGAAGCTGACGTCCTTTCCATGGCTGCTCGCCTGTGTTGCCACCTGGATTCTGC
GCGGGACGTCCTTCTGCTACGTCCCTTCGGCCCTCAATCCAGCGGACCTTCCTTCCCGCGGCCTGCTGCC
GGCTCTGCGGCCTCTTCCGCGTCTTCGCCTTCGCCCTCAGACGAGTCGGATCTCCCTTTGGGCCGCCTCC
CCGCCTGGAATTCGAGCTCGGTACGATCAGCCTCGACTGTGCCTTCTAGTTGCCAGCCATCTGTTGTTTG
CCCCTCCCCCGTGCCTTCCTTGACCCTGGAAGGTGCCACTCCCACTGTCCTTTCCTAATAAAATGAGGAA
ATTGCATCGCATTGTCTGAGTAGGTGTCATTCTATTCTGGGGGGTGGGGTGGGGCAGGACAGCAAGGGGG
AGGATTGGGAAGACAATAGCAGGCCAGCTTTTGTTCCCTTTAGGGTTAATTGCGCGCTTGGCGCTAATCA
TGGTCATAGCTGTTTCCACTCCTCAGGTGCAGGCTGCCTATCAGAAGGTGGTGGCTGGTGTGGCCAATGC
CCTGGCTCACAAATACCACTGAGATCTTTTTCCCTCTGCCAAAAATTATGGGGACATCATGAAGCCCCTT
GAGCATCTGACTTCTGGCTAATAAAGGAAATTTATTTTCATTGCAATAGTGTGTTGGAATTTTTTGTGTC
TCTCACTCGGAAGGACATATGGGAGGGCAAATCATTTAAAACATCAGAATGAGTATTTGGTTTAGAGTTT
GGCAACATATGCCATATGCTGGCTGCCATGAACAAAGGTGGCTATAAAGAGGTCATCAGTATATGAAACA
GCCCCCTGCTGTCCATTCCTTATTCCATAGAAAAGCCTTGACTTGAGGTTAGATTTTTTTTTATATTTTG
TTTGTGTTATTTTTTTCTTTAACATCCCTAAAATTTTCCTTACATGTTTTACTAGCCAGATTTTTCCTCC
TCTCCTGACTACTCCCAGTCATAGCTGTCCCTCTTCTCTTATGAAGATCCCTCGACCTGCAGCCCAAGCT
TGGCGTAATCATGGTCATAGCTGTTTCCTGTGTGAAATTGTTATCCGCTCACAATTCCACACAACATACG
AGCCGGAAGCATAAAGTGTAAAGCCTGGGGTGCCTAATGAGTGAGCTAACTCACATTAATTGCGTTGCGC
TCACTGCCCGCTTTCCAGTCGGGAAACCTGTCGTGCCAGCGGATCCGCATCTCAATTAGTCAGCAACCAT
AGTCCCGCCCCTAACTCCGCCCATCCCGCCCCTAACTCCGCCCAGTTCCGCCCATTCTCCGCCCCATGGC
TGACTAATTTTTTTTATTTATGCAGAGGCCGAGGCCGCCTCGGCCTCTGAGCTATTCCAGAAGTAGTGAG
GAGGCTTTTTTGGAGGCCTAGGCTTTTGCAAAAAGCTAACTTGTTTATTGCAGCTTATAATGGTTACAAA
TAAAGCAATAGCATCACAAATTTCACAAATAAAGCATTTTTTTCACTGCATTCTAGTTGTGGTTTGTCCA
AACTCATCAATGTATCTTATCATGTCTGGATCCGCTGCATTAATGAATCGGCCAACGCGCGGGGAGAGGC
GGTTTGCGTATTGGGCGCTCTTCCGCTTCCTCGCTCACTGACTCGCTGCGCTCGGTCGTTCGGCTGCGGC
GAGCGGTATCAGCTCACTCAAAGGCGGTAATACGGTTATCCACAGAATCAGGGGATAACGCAGGAAAGAA
CATGTGAGCAAAAGGCCAGCAAAAGGCCAGGAACCGTAAAAAGGCCGCGTTGCTGGCGTTTTTCCATAGG
CTCCGCCCCCCTGACGAGCATCACAAAAATCGACGCTCAAGTCAGAGGTGGCGAAACCCGACAGGACTAT
AAAGATACCAGGCGTTTCCCCCTGGAAGCTCCCTCGTGCGCTCTCCTGTTCCGACCCTGCCGCTTACCGG
ATACCTGTCCGCCTTTCTCCCTTCGGGAAGCGTGGCGCTTTCTCAATGCTCACGCTGTAGGTATCTCAGT
TCGGTGTAGGTCGTTCGCTCCAAGCTGGGCTGTGTGCACGAACCCCCCGTTCAGCCCGACCGCTGCGCCT
TATCCGGTAACTATCGTCTTGAGTCCAACCCGGTAAGACACGACTTATCGCCACTGGCAGCAGCCACTGG
TAACAGGATTAGCAGAGCGAGGTATGTAGGCGGTGCTACAGAGTTCTTGAAGTGGTGGCCTAACTACGGC
TACACTAGAAGGACAGTATTTGGTATCTGCGCTCTGCTGAAGCCAGTTACCTTCGGAAAAAGAGTTGGTA
GCTCTTGATCCGGCAAACAAACCACCGCTGGTAGCGGTGGTTTTTTTGTTTGCAAGCAGCAGATTACGCG
CAGAAAAAAAGGATCTCAAGAAGATCCTTTGATCTTTTCTACGGGGTCTGACGCTCAGTGGAACGAAAAC
TCACGTTAAGGGATTTTGGTCATGAGATTATCAAAAAGGATCTTCACCTAGATCCTTTTAAATTAAAAAT
GAAGTTTTAAATCAATCTAAAGTATATATGAGTAAACTTGGTCTGACAGTTACCAATGCTTAATCAGTGA
GGCACCTATCTCAGCGATCTGTCTATTTCGTTCATCCATAGTTGCCTGACTCCCCGTCGTGTAGATAACT
ACGATACGGGAGGGCTTACCATCTGGCCCCAGTGCTGCAATGATACCGCGAGACCCACGCTCACCGGCTC
CAGATTTATCAGCAATAAACCAGCCAGCCGGAAGGGCCGAGCGCAGAAGTGGTCCTGCAACTTTATCCGC
CTCCATCCAGTCTATTAATTGTTGCCGGGAAGCTAGAGTAAGTAGTTCGCCAGTTAATAGTTTGCGCAAC
GTTGTTGCCATTGCTACAGGCATCGTGGTGTCACGCTCGTCGTTTGGTATGGCTTCATTCAGCTCCGGTT
CCCAACGATCAAGGCGAGTTACATGATCCCCCATGTTGTGCAAAAAAGCGGTTAGCTCCTTCGGTCCTCC
GATCGTTGTCAGAAGTAAGTTGGCCGCAGTGTTATCACTCATGGTTATGGCAGCACTGCATAATTCTCTT
ACTGTCATGCCATCCGTAAGATGCTTTTCTGTGACTGGTGAGTACTCAACCAAGTCATTCTGAGAATAGT
GTATGCGGCGACCGAGTTGCTCTTGCCCGGCGTCAATACGGGATAATACCGCGCCACATAGCAGAACTTT
AAAAGTGCTCATCATTGGAAAACGTTCTTCGGGGCGAAAACTCTCAAGGATCTTACCGCTGTTGAGATCC
AGTTCGATGTAACCCACTCGTGCACCCAACTGATCTTCAGCATCTTTTACTTTCACCAGCGTTTCTGGGT
GAGCAAAAACAGGAAGGCAAAATGCCGCAAAAAAGGGAATAAGGGCGACACGGAAATGTTGAATACTCAT
ACTCTTCCTTTTTCAATATTATTGAAGCATTTATCAGGGTTATTGTCTCATGAGCGGATACATATTTGAA
TGTATTTAGAAAAATAAACAAATAGGGGTTCCGCGCACATTTCCCCGAAAAGTGCCACCTG
Features (pLannotate 1.2.2; 22 found; start..end, strand, type, name):
      4..383     +  enhancer       CMV enhancer: human cytomegalovirus immediate early enhancer
    386..661     +  promoter       chicken β-actin promoter: No description available
    662..1673    +  intron         chimeric intron: chimera between introns from chicken β-actin and rabbit β-globin
   1671..1727    +  CDS            HBB (fragment): HBB_LEPEU - Experimental evidence at protein level: Swiss-Prot protein existence level 1. Involved in oxygen transport from the lung to the various peripheral tissues. From Lepus europaeus (European hare).
   1756..3003    +  CDS            Prkar2b: KAP3_RAT - Experimental evidence at protein level: Swiss-Prot protein existence level 1. Regulatory subunit of the cAMP-dependent protein kinases involved in cAMP signaling in cells. Type II regulatory chains mediate membrane association by binding to anchoring proteins, including the MAP2 kinase. From Rattus norvegicus (Rat).
   3124..3257    +  intron         chimeric intron: chimera between introns from human β-globin and immunoglobulin heavy chain genes
   3266..3854    +  misc_feature   WPRE: woodchuck hepatitis virus posttranscriptional regulatory element
   3858..3874    +  misc_feature   MCS (fragment): pUC18/19 multiple cloning site
   3887..3998    +  polyA_signal   bGH poly(A) signal: bovine growth hormone polyadenylation signal
   4148..4219    +  CDS            HBB (fragment): HBB_PONPY - Experimental evidence at transcript level: Swiss-Prot protein existence level 2. Involved in oxygen transport from the lung to the various peripheral tissues. From Pongo pygmaeus (Bornean orangutan).
   4290..4345    +  polyA_signal   β-globin poly(A) signal: rabbit β-globin polyadenylation signal (Gil and Proudfoot, 1987)
   4728..4744    -  protein_bind   lac operator: The lac repressor binds to the lac operator to inhibit transcription in E. coli. This inhibition can be relieved by adding lactose or isopropyl-β-D-thiogalactopyranoside (IPTG). lac repressor encoded by lacI
   4752..4782    -  promoter       lac promoter: promoter for the E. coli lac operon
   4797..4818    -  protein_bind   CAP binding site: CAP binding activates transcription in the presence of cAMP. E. coli catabolite activator protein
   4831..4870    -  CDS            lacI (fragment): lac repressor; lacI; The lac repressor binds to the lac operator to inhibit transcription in E. coli. This inhibition can be relieved by adding lactose or isopropyl-β-D-thiogalactopyranoside (IPTG).
   4877..4899    +  promoter       SV40 promoter (fragment): SV40 enhancer and early promoter
   4923..5058    +  rep_origin     SV40 ori: SV40 origin of replication
   5078..5212    +  polyA_signal   SV40 poly(A) signal: SV40 polyadenylation signal
   5214..5268    -  CDS            lacI (fragment): lac repressor; lacI; The lac repressor binds to the lac operator to inhibit transcription in E. coli. This inhibition can be relieved by adding lactose or isopropyl-β-D-thiogalactopyranoside (IPTG).
   5451..6039    -  rep_origin     ori: high-copy-number ColE1/pMB1/pBR322/pUC origin of replication
   6210..7070    -  CDS            AmpR: β-lactamase; bla; confers resistance to ampicillin, carbenicillin, and related antibiotics
   7071..7175    -  promoter       AmpR promoter: bla
