[The description below was written by a language model from this plasmid's Addgene catalogue record and pLannotate feature annotations shown in this document.]
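Description:
pCAGGS-rat PKA-RIIbeta is a mammalian expression plasmid of about 7.2 kb, built on a pCAGGS backbone, that drives expression of the rat type II beta regulatory subunit of cAMP-dependent protein kinase (Prkar2b). In bacteria it is maintained as a high-copy plasmid through a ColE1/pUC-type origin and selected with ampicillin via the β-lactamase gene and its native promoter. Remnants of lac regulatory sequence (lac promoter, operator, CAP site and small lacI fragments) are backbone leftovers rather than functional parts of the payload. An SV40 origin of replication with an adjacent SV40 poly(A) signal is also present, which can allow episomal amplification in cells expressing SV40 large T antigen.

Expression is controlled by the composite CAG promoter: the human cytomegalovirus immediate early enhancer, the chicken β-actin promoter, and a chimeric chicken β-actin/rabbit β-globin intron, an arrangement that gives strong, broadly active transcription in mammalian cells. The Prkar2b coding sequence follows. No epitope tag or fluorescent protein is annotated, so the subunit appears to be expressed unfused. Downstream lie a second short chimeric intron, a WPRE, which enhances transcript stability and expression, and a bovine growth hormone poly(A) signal, with the original pCAGGS rabbit β-globin poly(A) signal further 3'. The short β-globin "CDS" hits flanking the cassette are most likely globin exon remnants belonging to the intron and polyadenylation regions.

The RII beta subunit binds and regulates PKA catalytic subunits and mediates anchoring through A-kinase anchoring proteins. The associated work concerns the subcellular dynamics of type II PKA in neurons, so the plasmid is suited to overexpressing this regulatory subunit in neurons or other mammalian cells.
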