Addgene plasmid #45529: pCAGGS-rat PKA-RIIbeta
Depositing lab: Haining Zhong. Depositing organization: Cold Spring Harbor Laboratory. Publication: Subcellular dynamics of type II PKA in neurons. Zhong H, Sia GM, Sato TR, Gray NW, Mao T, Khuchua Z, Huganir RL, Svoboda K. Neuron. 2009 May 14;62(3):363-74. doi: 10.1016/j.neuron.2009.03.013. PubMed 19447092.
Backbone
  Vector backbone: pCAGGS
  Backbone manufacturer: Karel Svoboda
  Backbone size w/o insert (bp): 5900
  Vector type: Mammalian Expression ; with chicken beta actin promoter and WPRE
Growth in bacteria
  Bacterial resistance: Ampicillin, 100 μg/mL
  Growth temperature: 37°C
  Growth strain: DH5alpha
  Copy number: High Copy
Gene/Insert
  Gene/Insert name: PKA regulatory subunit RII beta
  Species: R. norvegicus (rat)
Terms and licenses: Academic/Nonprofit Terms; Industry Terms: Not Available to Industry
How to cite: pCAGGS-rat PKA-RIIbeta was a gift from Haining Zhong (Addgene plasmid # 45529 ; http://n2t.net/addgene:45529 ; RRID:Addgene_45529)
