>Addgene plasmid #45529 | pCAGGS-rat PKA-RIIbeta | addgene partial sequence | sequence record 67185 | PKARII-Fwd 5'-cagccattgccttttatggt-3'
TTCCTTTGTCCCAAATCTGTGCGGAGCCGAAATCTGGGAGGCGCCGCCGCACCCCCTCTAGCGGGCGCGG
GGCGAAGCGGTGCGGCGCCGGCAGGAAGGAAATGGGCGGGGAGGGCCTTCGTGCGTCGCCGCGCCGCCGT
CCCCTTCTCCCTCTCCAGCCTCGGGGCTGTCCGCGGGGGGACGGCTGCCTTCGGGGGGGACGGGGCAGGG
CGGGGTTCGGCTTCTGGCGTGTGACCGGCGGCTCTAGAGCCTCTGCTAACCATGTTCATGCCTTCTTCTT
TTTCCTACAGCTCCTGGGCAACGTGCTGGTTATTGTGCTGTCTCATCATTTTGGCAAAGAATTCGGTACC
GCGGGCCCAATTCGTCGCCACCATGAGCATCGAGATCCCCGCGGGGCTCACGGAGCTGCTGCAGGGCTTC
ACGGTGGAGGTGCTGAGGCACCAGCCCGCCGACCTGCTGGAGTTCGCGCTGCAGCACTTCACGCGGCTGC
AGCAGGAGAACGAGCGCAAGGGCGCCGCGCGCTTCGGCCATGAGGGCAGGACCTGGGGGGACGCGGGCGC
AGCCGCCGGGGGCGGAACCCCCAGTAAGGGTGTCAACTTCGCGGAGGAGCCCATGCGCTCCGATTCCGAG
AACGGCGAAGAGGAGGAGGCCGCGGAAGCAGGGGCGTTCAACGCTCCAGTTATAAACCGGTTCACAAGGC
GTGCCTCGGTATGTGCAGAAGCTTATAATCCTGATGAAGAAGAAGATGATGCAGAGTCCAGGATAATACA
TCCCAAAACTGACGATCAAAGAAACAGATTGCAAGAAGCCTGCAAAGACATCCTGCTGTTTAAGAACCTG
GATCCAGAACAGATGTCTCA
